>Addgene plasmid #123082 | pDONR223 GABARAP G116 | addgene full sequence | sequence record 244517 | Addgene NGS Result
TTCTTTCCTGCGTTATCCCCTGATTCTGTGGATAACCGTATTACCGCCTTTGAGTGAGCTGATACCGCTC
GCCGCAGCCGAACGACCGAGCGCAGCGAGTCAGTGAGCGAGGAAGCGGAAGAGCGCCCAATACGCAAACC
GCCTCTCCCCGCGCGTTGGCCGATTCATTAATGCAGCTGGCACGACAGGTTTCCCGACTGGAAAGCGGGC
AGTGAGCGCAACGCAATTAATACGCGTACCGCTAGCCAGGAAGAGTTTGTAGAAACGCAAAAAGGCCATC
CGTCAGGATGGCCTTCTGCTTAGTTTGATGCCTGGCAGTTTATGGCGGGCGTCCTGCCCGCCACCCTCCG
GGCCGTTGCTTCACAACGTTCAAATCCGCTCCCGGCGGATTTGTCCTACTCAGGAGAGCGTTCACCGACA
AACAACAGATAAAACGAAAGGCCCAGTCTTCCGACTGAGCCTTTCGTTTTATTTGATGCCTGGCAGTTCC
CTACTCTCGCGTTAACGCTAGCATGGATGTTTTCCCAGTCACGACGTTGTAAAACGACGGCCAGTCTTAA
GCTCGGGCCCCAAATAATGATTTTATTTTGACTGATAGTGACCTGTTCGTTGCAACAAATTGATGAGCAA
TGCTTTTTTATAATGCCAACTTTGTACAAAAAAGCAGGCTTAATGAAGTTCGTGTACAAAGAAGAGCATC
CGTTCGAGAAGCGCCGCTCTGAGGGCGAGAAGATCCGAAAGAAATACCCGGACCGGGTGCCGGTGATAGT
AGAAAAGGCTCCCAAAGCTCGGATAGGAGACCTGGACAAAAAGAAATACCTGGTGCCTTCTGATCTCACA
GTTGGTCAGTTCTACTTCTTGATCCGGAAGCGAATTCATCTCCGAGCTGAGGATGCCTTGTTTTTCTTTG
TCAACAATGTCATTCCACCCACCAGTGCCACAATGGGTCAGCTGTACCAGGAACACCATGAAGAAGACTT
CTTTCTCTACATTGCCTACAGTGACGAAAGTGTCTACGGTTAATACCCAGCTTTCTTGTACAAAGTTGGC
ATTATAAGAAAGCATTGCTTATCAATTTGTTGCAACGAACAGGTCACTATCAGTCAAAATAAAATCATTA
TTTGCCATCCAGCTGATATCCCCTATAGTGAGTCGTATTACATGGTCATAGCTGTTTCCTGGCAGCTCTG
GCCCGTGTCTCAAAATCTCTGATGTTACATTGCACAAGATAAAAATATATCATCATGCCTCCTCTAGACC
AGCCAGGACAGAAATGCCTCGACTTCGCTGCTACCCAAGGTTGCCGGGTGACGCACACCGTGGAAACGGA
TGAAGGCACGAACCCAGTGGACATAAGCCTGTTCGGTTCGTAAGCTGTAATGCAAGTAGCGTATGCGCTC
ACGCAACTGGTCCAGAACCTTGACCGAACGCAGCGGTGGTAACGGCGCAGTGGCGGTTTTCATGGCTTGT
TATGACTGTTTTTTTGGGGTACAGTCTATGCCTCGGGCATCCAAGCAGCAAGCGCGTTACGCCGTGGGTC
GATGTTTGATGTTATGGAGCAGCAACGATGTTACGCAGCAGGGCAGTCGCCCTAAAACAAAGTTAAACAT
TATGAGGGAAGCGGTGATCGCCGAAGTATCGACTCAACTATCAGAGGTAGTTGGCGTCATCGAGCGCCAT
CTCGAACCGACGTTGCTGGCCGTACATTTGTACGGCTCCGCAGTGGATGGCGGCCTGAAGCCACACAGTG
ATATTGATTTGCTGGTTACGGTGACCGTAAGGCTTGATGAAACAACGCGGCGAGCTTTGATCAACGACCT
TTTGGAAACTTCGGCTTCCCCTGGAGAGAGCGAGATTCTCCGCGCTGTAGAAGTCACCATTGTTGTGCAC
GACGACATCATTCCGTGGCGTTATCCAGCTAAGCGCGAACTGCAATTTGGAGAATGGCAGCGCAATGACA
TTCTTGCAGGTATCTTCGAGCCAGCCACGATCGACATTGATCTGGCTATCTTGCTGACAAAAGCAAGAGA
ACATAGCGTTGCCTTGGTAGGTCCAGCGGCGGAGGAACTCTTTGATCCGGTTCCTGAACAGGATCTATTT
GAGGCGCTAAATGAAACCTTAACGCTATGGAACTCGCCGCCCGACTGGGCTGGCGATGAGCGAAATGTAG
TGCTTACGTTGTCCCGCATTTGGTACAGCGCAGTAACCGGCAAAATCGCGCCGAAGGATGTCGCTGCCGA
CTGGGCAATGGAGCGCCTGCCGGCCCAGTATCAGCCCGTCATACTTGAAGCTAGACAGGCTTATCTTGGA
CAAGAAGAAGATCGCTTGGCCTCGCGCGCAGATCAGTTGGAAGAATTTGTCCACTACGTGAAAGGCGAGA
TCACCAAGGTAGTCGGCAAATAACCCTCGAGCCACCCATGACCAAAATCCCTTAACGTGAGTTACGCGTC
GTTCCACTGAGCGTCAGACCCCGTAGAAAAGATCAAAGGATCTTCTTGAGATCCTTTTTTTCTGCGCGTA
ATCTGCTGCTTGCAAACAAAAAAACCACCGCTACCAGCGGTGGTTTGTTTGCCGGATCAAGAGCTACCAA
CTCTTTTTCCGAAGGTAACTGGCTTCAGCAGAGCGCAGATACCAAATACTGTTCTTCTAGTGTAGCCGTA
GTTAGGCCACCACTTCAAGAACTCTGTAGCACCGCCTACATACCTCGCTCTGCTAATCCTGTTACCAGTG
GCTGCTGCCAGTGGCGATAAGTCGTGTCTTACCGGGTTGGACTCAAGACGATAGTTACCGGATAAGGCGC
AGCGGTCGGGCTGAACGGGGGGTTCGTGCACACAGCCCAGCTTGGAGCGAACGACCTACACCGAACTGAG
ATACCTACAGCGTGAGCTATGAGAAAGCGCCACGCTTCCCGAAGGGAGAAAGGCGGACAGGTATCCGGTA
AGCGGCAGGGTCGGAACAGGAGAGCGCACGAGGGAGCTTCCAGGGGGAAACGCCTGGTATCTTTATAGTC
CTGTCGGGTTTCGCCACCTCTGACTTGAGCGTCGATTTTTGTGATGCTCGTCAGGGGGGCGGAGCCTATG
GAAAAACGCCAGCAACGCGGCCTTTTTACGGTTCCTGGCCTTTTGCTGGCCTTTTGCTCACATG
Features (pLannotate 1.2.2; 13 found; start..end, strand, type, name):
      1..121     +  rep_origin     RSF ori (fragment): Plasmids containing the RSF 1030 origin of replication can be propagated in E. coli cells that contain additional plasmids with compatible origins.
    123..215     +  CDS            lacI (fragment): lac repressor; lacI; The lac repressor binds to the lac operator to inhibit transcription in E. coli. This inhibition can be relieved by adding lactose or isopropyl-β-D-thiogalactopyranoside (IPTG).
    270..297     -  terminator     rrnB T2 terminator: transcription terminator T2 from the E. coli rrnB gene
    429..472     +  terminator     rrnB T1 terminator: Escherichia coli rrnB; transcription terminator T1 from the E. coli rrnB gene
    519..555     -  CDS            lacZα (fragment): LacZα fragment of β-galactosidase; lacZ fragment
    571..670     +  protein_bind   attL1: mutant version of attL; recombination site for the Gateway® LR reaction LR Clonase™
    673..1020    +  CDS            GABARAP: GBRAP_HUMAN - Also known as FLC3B. Experimental evidence at protein level: Swiss-Prot protein existence level 1. Ubiquitin-like modifier that plays a role in intracellular transport of GABA(A) receptors and its interaction with the cytoskeleton (PubMed:9892355). Involved in autophagy: while LC3s are involved in elongation of the phagophore membrane, the GABARAP/GATE-16 subfamily is essential for a later stage in autophagosome maturation (PubMed:15169837, PubMed:20562859, PubMed:22948227). Through its interaction with the reticulophagy receptor TEX264, participates in the remodeling of subdomai
   1025..1124    -  protein_bind   attL2: mutant version of attL; recombination site for the Gateway® LR reaction LR Clonase™
   1142..1160    -  promoter       T7 promoter: promoter for bacteriophage T7 RNA polymerase
   1350..1373    +  promoter       Pc promoter (fragment): intI1 (promoter lies within the coding sequence); class 1 integron promoter
   1549..1605    +  CDS            GmR (fragment): gentamycin acetyltransferase; aacC1; confers resistance to gentamycin
   1612..2403    +  CDS            SmR: aminoglycoside adenylyltransferase (Murphy, 1985); aadA; confers resistance to spectinomycin and streptomycin
   2496..3084    +  rep_origin     ori: high-copy-number ColE1/pMB1/pBR322/pUC origin of replication
