[The description below was written by a language model from this plasmid's Addgene catalogue record and pLannotate feature annotations shown in this document.]
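Description:
pDONR223 GABARAP G116 is a Gateway entry clone built on the pDONR223 backbone and carrying the human GABARAP (gamma-aminobutyric acid receptor-associated protein) coding sequence. The sequenced plasmid is about 3.1 kb. It is maintained in E. coli from a high-copy ColE1/pUC-type origin and selected with spectinomycin through the aadA (SmR) aminoglycoside adenylyltransferase gene, which is preceded by a fragment of the class 1 integron Pc promoter. The annotation also reports short fragments of an RSF origin, lacI, lacZα and a gentamicin resistance gene. These are partial matches and appear to be backbone remnants rather than functional elements. The rrnB T1 and T2 terminators lie upstream of the cloning site, where they insulate the insert from read-through transcription.

The GABARAP open reading frame sits between attL1 and attL2, so an LR Clonase reaction can move it directionally into any attR-containing destination vector. The entry clone has no eukaryotic promoter of its own. The only nearby promoter is a T7 promoter just outside attL2, pointing back toward the insert, so expression depends on the destination vector chosen. The insert lacks amino acid 117 and has a stop codon placed directly after glycine 116. The encoded protein therefore ends at the glycine that ATG4 proteases normally expose by cleavage, the step that precedes lipid conjugation of ATG8-family proteins. This pre-processed form fits the associated study of ATG4 isoform redundancy and LC3/GABARAP processing in autophagy, in which it would allow GABARAP to be expressed independently of ATG4-mediated priming. Beyond its role as an entry clone, the record does not list specific applications.
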