Addgene plasmid #123082: pDONR223 GABARAP G116
Purpose: Gateway entry clone encoding human GABARAP G116
Depositing lab: Robin Ketteler. Depositing organization: University College London. Publication: Redundancy of human ATG4 protease isoforms in autophagy and LC3/GABARAP processing revealed in cells. Agrotis A, Pengo N, Burden JJ, Ketteler R. Autophagy. 2019 Jan 21. doi: 10.1080/15548627.2019.1569925. PubMed 30661429.
Backbone
  Vector backbone: pDONR223
  Backbone size w/o insert (bp): 2793
  Vector type: Gateway Entry Vector / Entry clone
Growth in bacteria
  Bacterial resistance: Spectinomycin, 50 μg/mL
  Growth temperature: 37°C
  Growth strain: DH5alpha
  Copy number: High Copy
Gene/Insert
  Gene/Insert name: Gamma-aminobutyric acid receptor-associated protein
  Species: H. sapiens (human)
  Mutation: Deleted amino acid 117. Stop codon after G116
  GenBank ID: NM_007278.1
  Entrez Gene: GABARAP (a.k.a. ATG8A, GABARAP-a, MM46)
  Cloning method: Gateway Cloning
  Sequencing primers: 5′ M13 F; 3′ M13 R
Terms and licenses: Academic/Nonprofit Terms; Industry Terms: Not Available to Industry
How to cite: pDONR223 GABARAP G116 was a gift from Robin Ketteler (Addgene plasmid # 123082 ; http://n2t.net/addgene:123082 ; RRID:Addgene_123082)
